>Addgene plasmid #184909 | pEasyCas9 | addgene full sequence | sequence record 381465 | Addgene NGS Result
GACATGGAGGCCCAGAATACCCTCCTTGACAGTCTTGACGTGCGCAGCTCAGGGGCATGATGTGACTGTC
GCCCGTACATTTAGCCCATACATCCCCATGTATAATCATTTGCATCCATACATTTTGATGGCCGCACGGC
GCGAAGCAAAAATTACGGCTCCTCGCTGCAGACCTGCGAGCAGGGAAACGCTCCCCTCACAGACGCGTTG
AATTGTCCCCACGCCGCGCCCCTGTAGAGAAATATAAAAGGTTAGGATTTGCCACTGAGGTTCTTCTTTC
ATATACTTCCTTTTAAAATCTTGCTAGGATACAGTTCTCACATCACATCCGAACATAAACAACCATGGGT
AAGGAAAAGACTCACGTTTCGAGGCCGCGATTAAATTCCAACATGGATGCTGATTTATATGGGTATAAAT
GGGCTCGCGATAATGTCGGGCAATCAGGTGCGACAATCTATCGATTGTATGGGAAGCCCGATGCGCCAGA
GTTGTTTCTGAAACATGGCAAAGGTAGCGTTGCCAATGATGTTACAGATGAGATGGTCAGACTAAACTGG
CTGACGGAATTTATGCCTCTTCCGACCATCAAGCATTTTATCCGTACTCCTGATGATGCATGGTTACTCA
CCACTGCGATCCCCGGCAAAACAGCATTCCAGGTATTAGAAGAATATCCTGATTCAGGTGAAAATATTGT
TGATGCGCTGGCAGTGTTCCTGCGCCGGTTGCATTCGATTCCTGTTTGTAATTGTCCTTTTAACAGCGAT
CGCGTATTTCGTCTCGCTCAGGCGCAATCACGAATGAATAACGGTTTGGTTGATGCGAGTGATTTTGATG
ACGAGCGTAATGGCTGGCCTGTTGAACAAGTCTGGAAAGAAATGCATAAGCTTTTGCCATTCTCACCGGA
TTCAGTCGTCACTCATGGTGATTTCTCACTTGATAACCTTATTTTTGACGAGGGGAAATTAATAGGTTGT
ATTGATGTTGGACGAGTCGGAATCGCAGACCGATACCAGGATCTTGCCATCCTATGGAACTGCCTCGGTG
AGTTTTCTCCTTCATTACAGAAACGGCTTTTTCAAAAATATGGTATTGATAATCCTGATATGAATAAATT
GCAGTTTCATTTGATGCTCGATGAGTTTTTCTAATCAGTACTGACAATAAAAAGATTCTTGTTTTCAAGA
ACTTGTCATTTGTATAGTTTTTTTATATTGTAGTTGTTCTATTTTAATCAAATGTTAGCGTGATTTATAT
TTTTTTTCGCCTCGACATCATCTGCCCAGATGCGAAGTTAAGTGCGCAGAAAGTAATATCATGCGTCAAT
CGTATGTGAATGCTGGTCGCTATACTGCTGTCGATTCGATACTAACGCCGCCATCCAGTGTCGAAAACGC
GGTGTGAAATACCGCACAGATGCGTAAGGAGAAAATACCGCAGCGTATTACCTTCTGCTGGATTCAAACA
CTCTTCTCCAGTAAAAAGATTCCCTTCTCACTCTGCTTAGAGAAGGAGTGCCAGGCCGGCTAAGCCCACT
CTCCAGACGGAAACCATACAATGCCTCCGCTGGCTGCATTGTCGCGCCCCGCCCAACGACGGTTTACCGA
CAGCTGCTAGCTGGGCTCAACAGGTGGTTAGCCCACCAATTCCCCTGTCGCTCTTCGCTCTGAATGTGAC
GGCAAATTTCGACCCGTTGTTCCTGTTCCTTTTTTTTTTCAATTGGACTGAAAAAAAAAAAGAACCGAAT
CTGGAAAGATACACCCAAACATACATAGAATGTACGGATGCATGATTGTCTCAGCCTCGTTTGGCTCATC
GTTCTTCATTTCTTTTTCCTAATTTTGATAGAGACAATAGATAGACGTGGAAGGAAAAAAAAAAGGAAAG
CCCAACAATATTGAGAAACGAAGAGGTGTATTTGGTTTAAATAGAGCCTCTTCATTCCTTTCCTGATCTG
ACAACAGGGTGGAACATAAAATATAGATCTGTAGTGAGTGCGAATAGCAATAGTAAGTGAACGAAAAAGG
AATACGATAATACATATGGACAAGAAGTACTCTATTGGTTTGGACATTGGTACCAACTCTGTTGGTTGGG
CTGTTATTACCGACGAATACAAGGTTCCATCTAAGAAGTTCAAGGTTTTGGGTAACACCGACAGACACTC
TATTAAGAAGAACTTGATTGGTGCTTTGTTGTTCGACTCTGGTGAAACCGCTGAAGCTACCAGATTGAAG
AGAACCGCTAGAAGAAGATACACCAGAAGAAAGAACAGAATTTGTTACTTGCAAGAAATTTTCTCTAACG
AAATGGCTAAGGTTGACGACTCTTTCTTCCACAGATTGGAAGAATCTTTCTTGGTTGAAGAAGACAAGAA
GCACGAAAGACACCCAATTTTCGGTAACATTGTTGACGAAGTTGCTTACCACGAAAAGTACCCAACCATT
TACCACTTGAGAAAGAAGTTGGTTGACTCTACCGACAAGGCTGACTTGAGATTGATTTACTTGGCTTTGG
CTCACATGATTAAGTTCAGAGGTCACTTCTTGATTGAAGGTGACTTGAACCCAGACAACTCTGACGTTGA
CAAGTTGTTCATTCAATTGGTTCAAACCTACAACCAATTGTTCGAAGAAAACCCAATTAACGCTTCTGGT
GTTGACGCTAAGGCTATTTTGTCTGCTAGATTGTCTAAGTCTAGAAGATTGGAAAACTTGATTGCTCAAT
TGCCAGGTGAAAAGAAGAACGGTTTGTTCGGTAACTTGATTGCTTTGTCTTTGGGTTTGACCCCAAACTT
CAAGTCTAACTTCGACTTGGCTGAAGACGCTAAGTTGCAATTGTCTAAGGACACCTACGACGACGACTTG
GACAACTTGTTGGCTCAAATTGGTGACCAATACGCTGACTTGTTCTTGGCTGCTAAGAACTTGTCTGACG
CTATTTTGTTGTCTGACATTTTGAGAGTTAACACCGAAATTACCAAGGCTCCATTGTCTGCTTCTATGAT
TAAGAGATACGACGAACACCACCAAGACTTGACCTTGTTGAAGGCTTTGGTTAGACAACAATTGCCAGAA
AAGTACAAGGAAATTTTCTTCGACCAATCTAAGAACGGTTACGCTGGTTACATTGACGGTGGTGCTTCTC
AAGAAGAATTCTACAAGTTCATTAAGCCAATTTTGGAAAAGATGGACGGTACCGAAGAATTGTTGGTTAA
GTTGAACAGAGAAGACTTGTTGAGAAAGCAAAGAACCTTCGACAACGGTTCTATTCCACACCAAATTCAC
TTGGGTGAATTGCACGCTATTTTGAGAAGACAAGAAGACTTCTACCCATTCTTGAAGGACAACAGAGAAA
AGATTGAAAAGATTTTGACCTTCAGAATTCCATACTACGTTGGTCCATTGGCTAGAGGTAACTCTAGATT
CGCTTGGATGACCAGAAAGTCTGAAGAAACCATTACCCCATGGAACTTCGAAGAAGTTGTTGACAAGGGT
GCTTCTGCTCAATCTTTCATTGAAAGAATGACCAACTTCGACAAGAACTTGCCAAACGAAAAGGTTTTGC
CAAAGCACTCTTTGTTGTACGAATACTTCACCGTTTACAACGAATTGACCAAGGTTAAGTACGTTACCGA
AGGTATGAGAAAGCCAGCTTTCTTGTCTGGTGAACAAAAGAAGGCTATTGTTGACTTGTTGTTCAAGACC
AACAGAAAGGTTACCGTTAAGCAATTGAAGGAAGACTACTTCAAGAAGATTGAATGTTTCGACTCTGTTG
AAATTTCTGGTGTTGAAGACAGATTCAACGCTTCTTTGGGTACCTACCACGACTTGTTGAAGATTATTAA
GGACAAGGACTTCTTGGACAACGAAGAAAACGAAGACATTTTGGAAGACATTGTTTTGACCTTGACCTTG
TTCGAAGACAGAGAAATGATTGAAGAAAGATTGAAGACCTACGCTCACTTGTTCGACGACAAGGTTATGA
AGCAATTGAAGAGAAGAAGATACACCGGTTGGGGTAGATTGTCTAGAAAGTTGATTAACGGTATTAGAGA
CAAGCAATCTGGTAAGACCATTTTGGACTTCTTGAAGTCTGACGGTTTCGCTAACAGAAACTTCATGCAA
TTGATTCACGACGACTCTTTGACCTTCAAGGAAGACATTCAAAAGGCTCAAGTTTCTGGTCAAGGTGACT
CTTTGCACGAACACATTGCTAACTTGGCTGGTTCTCCAGCTATTAAGAAGGGTATTTTGCAAACCGTTAA
GGTTGTTGACGAATTGGTTAAGGTTATGGGTAGACACAAGCCAGAAAACATTGTTATTGAAATGGCTAGA
GAAAACCAAACCACCCAAAAGGGTCAAAAGAACTCTAGAGAAAGAATGAAGAGAATTGAAGAAGGTATTA
AGGAATTGGGTTCTCAAATTTTGAAGGAACACCCAGTTGAAAACACCCAATTGCAAAACGAAAAGTTGTA
CTTGTACTACTTGCAAAACGGTAGAGACATGTACGTTGACCAAGAATTGGACATTAACAGATTGTCTGAC
TACGACGTTGACCACATTGTTCCACAATCTTTCTTGAAGGACGACTCTATTGACAACAAGGTTTTGACCA
GATCTGACAAGAACAGAGGTAAGTCTGACAACGTTCCATCTGAAGAAGTTGTTAAGAAGATGAAGAACTA
CTGGAGACAATTGTTGAACGCTAAGTTGATTACCCAAAGAAAGTTCGACAACTTGACCAAGGCTGAAAGA
GGTGGTTTGTCTGAATTGGACAAGGCTGGTTTCATTAAGAGACAATTGGTTGAAACCAGACAAATTACCA
AGCACGTTGCTCAAATTTTGGACTCTAGAATGAACACCAAGTACGACGAAAACGACAAGTTGATTAGAGA
AGTTAAGGTTATTACCTTGAAGTCTAAGTTGGTTTCTGACTTCAGAAAGGACTTCCAATTCTACAAGGTT
AGAGAAATTAACAACTACCACCACGCTCACGACGCTTACTTGAACGCTGTTGTTGGTACCGCTTTGATTA
AGAAGTACCCAAAGTTGGAATCTGAATTCGTTTACGGTGACTACAAGGTTTACGACGTTAGAAAGATGAT
TGCTAAGTCTGAACAAGAAATTGGTAAGGCTACCGCTAAGTACTTCTTCTACTCTAACATTATGAACTTC
TTCAAGACCGAAATTACCTTGGCTAACGGTGAAATTAGAAAGAGACCATTGATTGAAACCAACGGTGAAA
CCGGTGAAATTGTTTGGGACAAGGGTAGAGACTTCGCTACCGTTAGAAAGGTTTTGTCTATGCCACAAGT
TAACATTGTTAAGAAGACCGAAGTTCAAACCGGTGGTTTCTCTAAGGAATCTATTTTGCCAAAGAGAAAC
TCTGACAAGTTGATTGCTAGAAAGAAGGACTGGGACCCAAAGAAGTACGGTGGTTTCGACTCTCCAACCG
TTGCTTACTCTGTTTTGGTTGTTGCTAAGGTTGAAAAGGGTAAGTCTAAGAAGTTGAAGTCTGTTAAGGA
ATTGTTGGGTATTACCATTATGGAAAGATCTTCTTTCGAAAAGAACCCAATTGACTTCTTGGAAGCTAAG
GGTTACAAGGAAGTTAAGAAGGACTTGATTATTAAGTTGCCAAAGTACTCTTTGTTCGAATTGGAAAACG
GTAGAAAGAGAATGTTGGCTTCTGCTGGTGAATTGCAAAAGGGTAACGAATTGGCTTTGCCATCTAAGTA
CGTTAACTTCTTGTACTTGGCTTCTCACTACGAAAAGTTGAAGGGTTCTCCAGAAGACAACGAACAAAAG
CAATTGTTCGTTGAACAACACAAGCACTACTTGGACGAAATTATTGAACAAATTTCTGAATTCTCTAAGA
GAGTTATTTTGGCTGACGCTAACTTGGACAAGGTTTTGTCTGCTTACAACAAGCACAGAGACAAGCCAAT
TAGAGAACAAGCTGAAAACATTATTCACTTGTTCACCTTGACCAACTTGGGTGCTCCAGCTGCTTTCAAG
TACTTCGACACCACCATTGACAGAAAGAGATACACCTCTACCAAGGAAGTTTTGGACGCTACCTTGATTC
ACCAATCTATTACCGGTTTGTACGAAACCAGAATTGACTTGTCTCAATTGGGTGGTGACTCTAGAGCTGA
CCCAAAGAAGAAGAGAAAGGTTTAAGTCGACCTCGAGTCATGTAATTAGTTATGTCACGCTTACATTCAC
GCCCTCCCCCCACATCCGCTCTAACCGAAAAGGAAGGAGTTAGACAACCTGAAGTCTAGGTCCCTATTTA
TTTTTTTATAGTTATGTTAGTATTAAGAACGTTATTTATATTTCAAATTTTTCTTTTTTTTCTGTACAGA
CGCGTGTACGCATGTAACATTATACTGAAAACCTTGCTTGAGAAGGTTTTGGGACGCTCGAAGGCTTTAA
TTTGCGGCTGGCGTTTTTCCATAGGCTCCGCCCCCCTGACGAGCATCACAAAAATCGACGCTCAAGTCAG
AGGTGGCGAAACCCGACAGGACTATAAAGATACCAGGCGTTTCCCCCTGGAAGCTCCCTCGTGCGCTCTC
CTGTTCCGACCCTGCCGCTTACCGGATACCTGTCCGCCTTTCTCCCTTCGGGAAGCGTGGCGCTTTCTCA
TAGCTCACGCTGTAGGTATCTCAGTTCGGTGTAGGTCGTTCGCTCCAAGCTGGGCTGTGTGCACGAACCC
CCCGTTCAGCCCGACCGCTGCGCCTTATCCGGTAACTATCGTCTTGAGTCCAACCCGGTAAGACACGACT
TATCGCCACTGGCAGCAGCCACTGGTAACAGGATTAGCAGAGCGAGGTATGTAGGCGGTGCTACAGAGTT
CTTGAAGTGGTGGCCTAACTACGGCTACACTAGAAGAACAGTATTTGGTATCTGCGCTCTGCTGAAGCCA
GTTACCTTCGGAAAAAGAGTTGGTAGCTCTTGATCCGGCAAACAAACCACCGCTGGTAGCGGTGGTTTTT
TTGTTTGCAAGCAGCAGATTACGCGCAGAAAAAAAGGATCTCAAGAAGATCCTTTGATCTTTTCTACGGG
GTCTGACGCTCAGTGGAACGAAAACTCACGTTAAGGGATTTTGGTCATGAGATTATCAAAAAGGATCTTC
ACCTAGATCCTTTTAAATTAAAAATGAAGTTTTAAATCAATCTAAAGTATATATGAGTAAACTTGGTCTG
ACAGTTACCAATGCTTAATCAGTGAGGCACCTATCTCAGCGATCTGTCTATTTCGTTCATCCATAGTTGC
CTGACTCCCCGTCGTGTAGATAACTACGATACGGGAGGGCTTACCATCTGGCCCCAGTGCTGCAATGATA
CCGCGAGACCCACGCTCACCGGCTCCAGATTTATCAGCAATAAACCAGCCAGCCGGAAGGGCCGAGCGCA
GAAGTGGTCCTGCAACTTTATCCGCCTCCATCCAGTCTATTAATTGTTGCCGGGAAGCTAGAGTAAGTAG
TTCGCCAGTTAATAGTTTGCGCAACGTTGTTGCCATTGCTACAGGCATCGTGGTGTCACGCTCGTCGTTT
GGTATGGCTTCATTCAGCTCCGGTTCCCAACGATCAAGGCGAGTTACATGATCCCCCATGTTGTGCAAAA
AAGCGGTTAGCTCCTTCGGTCCTCCGATCGTTGTCAGAAGTAAGTTGGCCGCAGTGTTATCACTCATGGT
TATGGCAGCACTGCATAATTCTCTTACTGTCATGCCATCCGTAAGATGCTTTTCTGTGACTGGTGAGTAC
TCAACCAAGTCATTCTGAGAATAGTGTATGCGGCGACCGAGTTGCTCTTGCCCGGCGTCAATACGGGATA
ATACCGCGCCACATAGCAGAACTTTAAAAGTGCTCATCATTGGAAAACGTTCTTCGGGGCGAAAACTCTC
AAGGATCTTACCGCTGTTGAGATCCAGTTCGATGTAACCCACTCGTGCACCCAACTGATCTTCAGCATCT
TTTACTTTCACCAGCGTTTCTGGGTGAGCAAAAACAGGAAGGCAAAATGCCGCAAAAAAGGGAATAAGGG
CGACACGGAAATGTTGAATACTCATACTCTTCCTTTTTCAATATTATTGAAGCATTTATCAGGGTTATTG
TCTCATGAGCGGATACATATTTGAATGTATTTAGAAAAATAAACAAATAGGGGTTCCGCGCACATTTCCC
CGAAAAGTGCCACCTGAACGAAGCATCTGTGCTTCATTTTGTAGAACAAAAATGCAACGCGAGAGCGCTA
ATTTTTCAAACAAAGAATCTGAGCTGCATTTTTACAGAACAGAAATGCAACGCGAAAGCGCTATTTTACC
AACGAAGAATCTGTGCTTCATTTTTGTAAAACAAAAATGCAACGCGAGAGCGCTAATTTTTCAAACAAAG
AATCTGAGCTGCATTTTTACAGAACAGAAATGCAACGCGAGAGCGCTATTTTACCAACAAAGAATCTATA
CTTCTTTTTTGTTCTACAAAAATGCATCCCGAGAGCGCTATTTTTCTAACAAAGCATCTTAGATTACTTT
TTTTCTCCTTTGTGCGCTCTATAATGCAGTCTCTTGATAACTTTTTGCACTGTAGGTCCGTTAAGGTTAG
AAGAAGGCTACTTTGGTGTCTATTTTCTCTTCCATAAAAAAAGCCTGACTCCACTTCCCGCGTTTACTGA
TTACTAGCGAAGCTGCGGGTGCATTTTTTCAAGATAAAGGCATCCCCGATTATATTCTATACCGATGTGG
ATTGCGCATACTTTGTGAACAGAAAGTGATAGCGTTGATGATTCTTCATTGGTCAGAAAATTATGAACGG
TTTCTTCTATTTTGTCTCTATATACTACGTATAGGAAATGTTTACATTTTCGTATTGTTTTCGATTCACT
CTATGAATAGTTCTTACTACAATTTTTTTGTCTAAAGAGTAATACTAGAGATAAACATAAAAAATGTAGA
GGTCGAGTTTAGATGCAAGTTCAAGGAGCGAAAGGTGGATGGGTAGGTTATATAGGGATATAGCACAGAG
ATATATAGCAAAGAGATACTTTTGAGCAATGTTTGTGGAAGCGGTATTCGCAATATTTTAGTAGCTCGTT
ACAGTCCGGTGCGTTTTTGGTTTTTTGAAAGTGCGTCTTCAGAGCGCTTTTGGTTTTCAAAAGCGCTCTG
AAGTTCCTATACTTTCTAGAGAATAGGAACTTCGGAATAGGAACTTCAAAGCGTTTCCGAAAACGAGCGC
TTCCGAAAATGCAACGCGAGCTGCGCACATACAGCTCACTGTTCACGTCGCACCTATATCTGCGTGTTGC
CTGTATATATATATACATGAGAAGAACGGCATAGTGCGTGTTTATGCTTAAATGCGTACTTATATGCGTC
TATTTATGTAGGATGAAAGGTAGTCTAGTACCTCCTGTGATATTATCCCATTCCATGCGGGGTATCGTAT
GCTTCCTTCAGCACTACCCTTTAGCTGTTCTATATGCTGCCACTCCTCAATTGGATTAGTCTCATCCTTC
AATGCTATCATTTCCTTTGATATTGGATC
Features (pLannotate 1.2.2; 8 found; start..end, strand, type, name):
      1..1357    +  gene           kanMX: yeast selectable marker conferring kanamycin resistance (Wach et al., 1994)
   1399..1442    +  misc_feature   bom (fragment): basis of mobility region from pBR322
   2046..6149    +  CDS            cas9: CAS9_STRP1 - Also known as csn1 From Streptococcus pyogenes serotype M1.
   6198..6445    +  terminator     CYC1 terminator: S. cerevisiae CYC1; transcription terminator for CYC1
   6456..7044    -  rep_origin     ori: high-copy-number ColE1/pMB1/pBR322/pUC origin of replication
   7215..8075    -  CDS            AmpR: β-lactamase; bla; confers resistance to ampicillin, carbenicillin, and related antibiotics
   8076..8180    -  promoter       AmpR promoter: bla
   8207..9549    -  rep_origin     2μ ori: yeast 2μ plasmid origin of replication
