[The description below was written by a language model from this plasmid's Addgene catalogue record and pLannotate feature annotations shown in this document.]
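Description:
pEasyCas9 is an E. coli–yeast shuttle plasmid built on a pUC19 backbone that expresses the Streptococcus pyogenes Cas9 nuclease for CRISPR genome editing in Saccharomyces cerevisiae. In bacteria it is maintained at high copy through the ColE1/pUC-type origin and selected with ampicillin via the β-lactamase gene and its native promoter. In yeast it replicates episomally from the 2μ origin, which typically supports multicopy maintenance, and is selected through the kanMX cassette, which confers geneticin (G418) resistance. Because this is a dominant drug marker, no auxotrophic host background is needed. A short fragment of the pBR322 bom region is also annotated and appears to be a backbone remnant.

The payload is the 4.1 kb Cas9 open reading frame followed by the S. cerevisiae CYC1 transcription terminator. About 600 nt of unannotated sequence lies upstream of the coding region and presumably contains the promoter that drives Cas9, but neither the catalogue fields nor the feature table identifies it. A small gap also separates the end of the annotated Cas9 sequence from the terminator. No nuclear localisation signal or epitope tag is recorded. No guide RNA cassette is annotated, so this plasmid supplies only the nuclease. According to the associated publication title, it belongs to the EasyGuide system, in which gRNA plasmids are assembled in vivo in yeast. This suggests that pEasyCas9 is used to establish Cas9 expression in a strain, with guides provided from separate companion constructs.
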