Addgene plasmid #184909: pEasyCas9
Purpose: Expresses the Streptococcus pyogenes Cas9 protein
Depositing lab: Jeferson Gross. Depositing organization: Instituto de Pesquisa em Bioenergia (IPBEN), UNESP. Publication: EasyGuide Plasmids Support in Vivo Assembly of gRNAs for CRISPR/Cas9 Applications in Saccharomyces cerevisiae. Jacobus AP, Barreto JA, de Bem LS, Menegon YA, Fier I, Bueno JGR, Dos Santos LV, Gross J. ACS Synth Biol. 2022 Nov 18;11(11):3886-3891. doi: 10.1021/acssynbio.2c00348. Epub 2022 Oct 18. PubMed 36257021.
Backbone
  Vector backbone: pUC19
  Vector type: Bacterial Expression, Yeast Expression, CRISPR
  Selectable markers: KanMX, geneticin resistance, yeast selection marker
Growth in bacteria
  Bacterial resistance: Ampicillin, 100 μg/mL
  Growth temperature: 37°C
  Growth strain: DH5alpha
  Copy number: High Copy
Gene/Insert
  Gene/Insert name: Cas9
  Species: Streptococcus pyogenes
  Insert size (bp): 4104
Terms and licenses: Academic/Nonprofit Terms; Industry Terms: Not Available to Industry
How to cite: pEasyCas9 was a gift from Jeferson Gross (Addgene plasmid # 184909 ; http://n2t.net/addgene:184909 ; RRID:Addgene_184909)
